Addgene plasmid #123417: TRBV5-5
Purpose: construction of TCR
Depositing lab: Catherine Wu. Depositing organization: Dana-Farber Cancer Institute. Publication: A cloning and expression system to probe T-cell receptor specificity and assess functional avidity to neoantigens. Hu Z, Anandappa AJ, Sun J, Kim J, Leet DE, Bozym DJ, Chen C, Williams L, Shukla SA, Zhang W, Tabbaa D, Steelman S, Olive O, Livak KJ, Kishi H, Muraguchi A, Guleria I, Stevens J, Lane WJ, Burkhardt UE, Fritsch EF, Neuberg D, Ott PA, Keskin DB, Hacohen N, Wu CJ. Blood. 2018 Nov 1;132(18):1911-1921. doi: 10.1182/blood-2018-04-843763. Epub 2018 Aug 27. PubMed 30150207.
Backbone
  Vector backbone: pUC57-kanamycin
  Vector type: Bacterial Expression
Growth in bacteria
  Bacterial resistance: Kanamycin, 50 μg/mL
  Growth temperature: 37°C
  Growth strain: DH5alpha
  Copy number: High Copy
Gene/Insert
  Gene/Insert name: TRBV5-5
  Species: H. sapiens (human)
  Mutation: WT
  Entrez Gene: TRBV5-5 (a.k.a. TCRBV5S3A2T, TCRBV5S5, TRBV55)
  Cloning method: Unknown
Terms and licenses: Academic/Nonprofit Terms; Industry Terms: Not Available to Industry
Depositor comments: Cloning Method: Golden Gate.
How to cite: TRBV5-5 was a gift from Catherine Wu (Addgene plasmid # 123417 ; http://n2t.net/addgene:123417 ; RRID:Addgene_123417)
