[The description below was written by a language model from this plasmid's Addgene catalogue record and the feature table of its GenBank file.]
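Description:
TRBV5-5 is a 3,418 bp circular plasmid built on the pUC57-kanamycin backbone. It serves as a storage and donor clone for the wild-type human T-cell receptor beta variable gene segment TRBV5-5. It is propagated in E. coli at high copy number from the ColE1/pMB1/pUC-type origin. Selection is with kanamycin, through the aph(3')-Ia aminoglycoside phosphotransferase gene (KanR). Although the catalogue lists it as a bacterial expression vector, the annotated features are those of a standard cloning plasmid. The remnants of the pUC lacZ region are present, namely the lac promoter, lac operator and CAP binding site, along with M13/pUC forward and reverse primer sites that flank the insert region and allow sequence verification.

The feature table does not annotate the TRBV5-5 insert itself. By position, it would lie between the M13 forward and reverse primer sites, and the only annotated element there is a vertebrate Kozak consensus near the upstream end. This suggests the variable segment carries its own translation start context for later expression in mammalian cells. No eukaryotic promoter, polyadenylation signal, tag or reporter is recorded, so the plasmid is not an expression construct for T cells in its own right.

The stated purpose is construction of TCRs, and the depositor notes Golden Gate as the cloning method. This fits a modular part from which the V segment is released by a type IIS restriction enzyme and joined with other TCR components into a full-length receptor in a separate expression vector. The record does not state the specific enzyme sites, overhangs or destination vector. The associated work describes a system for cloning and expressing TCRs to test their specificity and functional avidity to neoantigens.
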