LOCUS       Exported 3418 bp ds-DNA circular SYN 13-MAY-2021
DEFINITION  construction of TCR.
ACCESSION   .
VERSION     .
KEYWORDS    TRBV5-5
SOURCE      synthetic DNA construct
  ORGANISM  synthetic DNA construct
REFERENCE   1 (bases 1 to 3418)
  AUTHORS   Hu Z, Anandappa AJ, Sun J, Kim J, Leet DE, Bozym DJ, Chen C,
            Williams L, Shukla SA, Zhang W, Tabbaa D, Steelman S, Olive O, Livak
            KJ, Kishi H, Muraguchi A, Guleria I, Stevens J, Lane WJ, Burkhardt
            UE, Fritsch EF, Neuberg D, Ott PA, Keskin DB, Hacohen N, Wu CJ
  TITLE     A cloning and expression system to probe T-cell receptor specificity
            and assess functional avidity to neoantigens.
  JOURNAL   Blood. 2018 Nov 1;132(18):1911-1921. doi:
            10.1182/blood-2018-04-843763. Epub 2018 Aug 27.
  PUBMED    30150207
REFERENCE   2 (bases 1 to 3418)
  AUTHORS   .
  TITLE     Direct Submission
  JOURNAL   Exported May 13, 2021 from SnapGene Server 1.1.58
            http://www.snapgene.com
FEATURES             Location/Qualifiers
     source          1..3418
                     /organism="synthetic DNA construct"
                     /mol_type="other DNA"
     primer_bind     complement(29..51)
                     /label=pGEX 3'
                     /note="pGEX vectors, reverse primer"
     primer_bind     151..170
                     /label=pRS-marker
                     /note="pRS vectors, use to sequence yeast selectable
                     marker"
     primer_bind     364..386
                     /label=M13/pUC Forward
                     /note="In lacZ gene"
     regulatory      447..456
                     /regulatory_class="other"
                     /note="vertebrate consensus sequence for strong initiation
                     of translation (Kozak, 1987)"
     primer_bind     complement(1328..1344)
                     /label=M13 rev
                     /note="common sequencing primer, one of multiple similar
                     variants"
     primer_bind     complement(1328..1344)
                     /label=M13 Reverse
                     /note="In lacZ gene. Also called M13-rev"
     primer_bind     complement(1341..1363)
                     /label=M13/pUC Reverse
                     /note="In lacZ gene"
     protein_bind    1352..1368
                     /label=lac operator
                     /bound_moiety="lac repressor encoded by lacI"
                     /note="The lac repressor binds to the lac operator to
                     inhibit transcription in E. coli. This inhibition can be
                     relieved by adding lactose or
                     isopropyl-beta-D-thiogalactopyranoside (IPTG)."
     promoter        complement(1376..1406)
                     /label=lac promoter
                     /note="promoter for the E. coli lac operon"
     protein_bind    1421..1442
                     /label=CAP binding site
                     /bound_moiety="E. coli catabolite activator protein"
                     /note="CAP binding activates transcription in the presence
                     of cAMP."
     primer_bind     complement(1559..1576)
                     /label=L4440
                     /note="L4440 vector, forward primer"
     rep_origin      complement(1730..2318)
                     /direction=LEFT
                     /label=ori
                     /note="high-copy-number ColE1/pMB1/pBR322/pUC origin of
                     replication"
     primer_bind     complement(1810..1829)
                     /label=pBR322ori-F
                     /note="pBR322 origin, forward primer"
     CDS             complement(2496..3305)
                     /codon_start=1
                     /gene="aph(3')-Ia"
                     /product="aminoglycoside phosphotransferase"
                     /label=KanR
                     /note="confers resistance to kanamycin in bacteria or G418
                     (Geneticin(R)) in eukaryotes"
                     /translation="MSHIQRETSRPRLNSNMDADLYGYKWARDNVGQSGATIYRLYGKP
                     DAPELFLKHGKGSVANDVTDEMVRLNWLTEFMPLPTIKHFIRTPDDAWLLTTAIPGKTA
                     FQVLEEYPDSGENIVDALAVFLRRLHSIPVCNCPFNSDRVFRLAQAQSRMNNGLVDASD
                     FDDERNGWPVEQVWKEMHKLLPFSPDSVVTHGDFSLDNLIFDEGKLIGCIDVGRVGIAD
                     RYQDLAILWNCLGEFSPSLQKRLFQKYGIDNPDMNKLQFHLMLDEFF"
     primer_bind     3219..3238
                     /label=Kan-R
                     /note="Kanamycin resistance gene, reverse primer"
     primer_bind     3297..3316
                     /label=pENTR-R
                     /note="pENTR vectors, reverse primer"
ORIGIN
        1 tcgcgcgttt cggtgatgac ggtgaaaacc tctgacacat gcagctcccg gagacggtca
       61 cagcttgtct gtaagcggat gccgggagca gacaagcccg tcagggcgcg tcagcgggtg
      121 ttggcgggtg tcggggctgg cttaactatg cggcatcaga gcagattgta ctgagagtgc
      181 accatatgcg gtgtgaaata ccgcacagat gcgtaaggag aaaataccgc atcaggcgcc
      241 attcgccatt caggctgcgc aactgttggg aagggcgatc ggtgcgggcc tcttcgctat
      301 tacgccagct ggcgaaaggg ggatgtgctg caaggcgatt aagttgggta acgccagggt
      361 tttcccagtc acgacgttgt aaaacgacgg ccagagaatt cgagctcggt acctcgcgaa
      421 tacatctaga tggggatcca ccggtcgcca ccatgggccc tgggctcctc tgctgggtgc
      481 tgctttgtct cctgggagca ggcccagtgg acgctggagt cacccaaagt cccacacacc
      541 tgatcaaaac gagaggacag caagtgactc tgagatgctc tcctatctct gggcacaaga
      601 gtgtgtcctg gtaccaacag gtcctgggtc aggggcccca gtttatcttt cagtattatg
      661 agaaagaaga gagaggaaga ggaaacttcc ctgatcgatt ctcagctcgc cagttcccta
      721 actatagctc tgagctgaat gtgaacgcct tgttgctggg ggactcggcc ctgtatgaga
      781 cctaaggtgg tggtggttct ggttctggtt ctggtggtgg ttctggtggt ggtctcttga
      841 ccctgccgtg taccagctga gagactctaa atccagtgac aagtctgtct gcctattcac
      901 cgattttgat tctcaaacaa atgtgtcaca aagtaaggat tctgatgtgt atatcacaga
      961 caaaactgtg ctagacatga ggtctatgga cttcaagagc aacagtgctg tggcctggag
     1021 caacaaatct gactttgcat gtgcaaacgc cttcaacaac agcattattc cagaagacac
     1081 cttcttcccc agcccagaaa gttcctgtga tgtcaagctg gtcgagaaaa gctttgaaac
     1141 agatacgaac ctaaactttc aaaacctgtc agtgattggg ttccgaatcc tcctcctgaa
     1201 agtggccggg tttaatctgc tcatgacgct gcggctgtgg tccagctaaa gcggccgcgt
     1261 cgacaatcaa atcggatccc gggcccgtcg actgcagagg cctgcatgca agcttggtgt
     1321 aatcatggtc atagctgttt cctgtgtgaa attgttatcc gctcacaatt ccacacaaca
     1381 tacgagccgg aagcataaag tgtaaagcct ggggtgccta atgagtgagc taactcacat
     1441 taattgcgtt gcgctcactg cccgctttcc agtcgggaaa cctgtcgtgc cagctgcatt
     1501 aatgaatcgg ccaacgcgcg gggagaggcg gtttgcgtat tgggcgctct tccgcttcct
     1561 cgctcactga ctcgctgcgc tcggtcgttc ggctgcggcg agcggtatca gctcactcaa
     1621 aggcggtaat acggttatcc acagaatcag gggataacgc aggaaagaac atgtgagcaa
     1681 aaggccagca aaaggccagg aaccgtaaaa aggccgcgtt gctggcgttt ttccataggc
     1741 tccgcccccc tgacgagcat cacaaaaatc gacgctcaag tcagaggtgg cgaaacccga
     1801 caggactata aagataccag gcgtttcccc ctggaagctc cctcgtgcgc tctcctgttc
     1861 cgaccctgcc gcttaccgga tacctgtccg cctttctccc ttcgggaagc gtggcgcttt
     1921 ctcatagctc acgctgtagg tatctcagtt cggtgtaggt cgttcgctcc aagctgggct
     1981 gtgtgcacga accccccgtt cagcccgacc gctgcgcctt atccggtaac tatcgtcttg
     2041 agtccaaccc ggtaagacac gacttatcgc cactggcagc agccactggt aacaggatta
     2101 gcagagcgag gtatgtaggc ggtgctacag agttcttgaa gtggtggcct aactacggct
     2161 acactagaag aacagtattt ggtatctgcg ctctgctgaa gccagttacc ttcggaaaaa
     2221 gagttggtag ctcttgatcc ggcaaacaaa ccaccgctgg tagcggtggt ttttttgttt
     2281 gcaagcagca gattacgcgc agaaaaaaag gatctcaaga agatcctttg atcttttcta
     2341 cggggtctga cgctcagtgg aacgaaaact cacgttaagg gattttggtc atgagattat
     2401 caaaaaggat cttcacctag atccttttaa attaaaaatg aagttttaaa tcaagcccaa
     2461 tctgaataat gttacaacca attaaccaat tctgattaga aaaactcatc gagcatcaaa
     2521 tgaaactgca atttattcat atcaggatta tcaataccat atttttgaaa aagccgtttc
     2581 tgtaatgaag gagaaaactc accgaggcag ttccatagga tggcaagatc ctggtatcgg
     2641 tctgcgattc cgactcgtcc aacatcaata caacctatta atttcccctc gtcaaaaata
     2701 aggttatcaa gtgagaaatc accatgagtg acgactgaat ccggtgagaa tggcaaaagt
     2761 ttatgcattt ctttccagac ttgttcaaca ggccagccat tacgctcgtc atcaaaatca
     2821 ctcgcatcaa ccaaaccgtt attcattcgt gattgcgcct gagcgagacg aaatacgcga
     2881 tcgctgttaa aaggacaatt acaaacagga atcgaatgca accggcgcag gaacactgcc
     2941 agcgcatcaa caatattttc acctgaatca ggatattctt ctaatacctg gaatgctgtt
     3001 tttccgggga tcgcagtggt gagtaaccat gcatcatcag gagtacggat aaaatgcttg
     3061 atggtcggaa gaggcataaa ttccgtcagc cagtttagtc tgaccatctc atctgtaaca
     3121 tcattggcaa cgctaccttt gccatgtttc agaaacaact ctggcgcatc gggcttccca
     3181 tacaagcgat agattgtcgc acctgattgc ccgacattat cgcgagccca tttataccca
     3241 tataaatcag catccatgtt ggaatttaat cgcggcctcg acgtttcccg ttgaatatgg
     3301 ctcataacac cccttgtatt actgtttatg taagcagaca gttttattgt tcatgatgat
     3361 atatttttat cttgtgcaat gtaacatcag agattttgag acacgggcca gagctgca
//
